Addgene plasmid #129456: pB-Gaolf-Integration
Purpose: piggyBac transposon vector that Inducibly (Tet-On) expresses Gaolf
Depositing lab: Sriram Kosuri. Depositing organization: University of California, Los Angeles (UCLA). Publication: A Scalable, Multiplexed Assay for Decoding GPCR-Ligand Interactions with RNA Sequencing. Jones EM, Jajoo R, Cancilla D, Lubock NB, Wang J, Satyadi M, Cheung R, de March C, Bloom JS, Matsunami H, Kosuri S. Cell Syst. 2019 Mar 27;8(3):254-260.e6. doi: 10.1016/j.cels.2019.02.009. Epub 2019 Mar 20. PubMed 30904378.
Backbone
  Vector backbone: pB-CMV expression vector
  Backbone manufacturer: SBI
  Backbone size w/o insert (bp): 6969
  Total vector size (bp): 8115
  Vector type: Mammalian Expression, Synthetic Biology
  Selectable markers: Puromycin
Growth in bacteria
  Bacterial resistance: Ampicillin, 100 μg/mL
  Growth temperature: 37°C
  Growth strain: DH5alpha
  Copy number: High Copy
Gene/Insert
  Gene/Insert name: G alpha olf
  Species: M. musculus (mouse)
  Insert size (bp): 1146
  GenBank ID: 14680
  Entrez Gene: Gnal (a.k.a. 2610011C15Rik, 9630020G10Rik, Galphaolf, Gna10, Golf, Hg1o)
  Promoter: TRE (Tet-On)
  Cloning method: Gibson Cloning
  Sequencing primers: 5′ AGAAGACACCGGGACCGAT; 3′ tagcagacactctatgcc
Terms and licenses: Academic/Nonprofit Terms; Industry Terms: Not Available to Industry
How to cite: pB-Gaolf-Integration was a gift from Sriram Kosuri (Addgene plasmid # 129456 ; http://n2t.net/addgene:129456 ; RRID:Addgene_129456)
