[The description below was written by a language model from this plasmid's Addgene catalogue record and pLannotate feature annotations shown in this document.]
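Description:
pB-Gaolf-Integration is an 8.1 kb piggyBac transposon plasmid for mammalian cells, built by Gibson assembly on a commercial pB-CMV expression backbone in which the payload is placed under a Tet-On responsive promoter. In E. coli it is maintained as a high-copy plasmid through a ColE1/pUC-type origin with ampicillin resistance (bla), and it also retains an f1 origin and remnants of a lacZα/lac promoter cloning region. The automated annotation does not call the piggyBac terminal repeats themselves; the transposon nature rests on the catalogue description. Short hits to lambda phage portal protein and SV40 large T antigen appear to be incidental matches to backbone and polyadenylation-region sequence rather than functional genes.

The payload is the mouse Gnal coding sequence, encoding Gαolf, the stimulatory G protein alpha subunit that couples olfactory receptors to downstream signalling. It sits behind a tetracycline-responsive element, annotated as a series of repeated tet operator matches followed by a minimal promoter fragment, and is terminated by an SV40 poly(A) signal. Expression therefore depends on a Tet-On transactivator plus doxycycline; no transactivator is annotated on this plasmid, so it must be provided separately. A second, constitutive cassette uses the EF-1α core promoter with an HTLV-1 LTR fragment to drive puromycin N-acetyltransferase, followed by a partial WPRE and another SV40 poly(A) signal, allowing selection of stable integrants. The depositor and repository sequence records give essentially identical feature maps.

Co-delivered with a piggyBac transposase source, the construct is intended to integrate inducible Gαolf into the genome. The associated publication describes a multiplexed, RNA-sequencing-based assay of GPCR–ligand interactions, suggesting its use in engineering the reporter cell lines.
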