Features (pLannotate 1.2.2; 30 found; start..end, strand, type, name):
      1..105     -  promoter       AmpR promoter: bla
    158..586     -  rep_origin     f1 ori (sequence partly withheld): f1 bacteriophage origin of replication; arrow indicates direction of (+) strand synthesis
    591..746     -  CDS            lacZα (fragment): LacZα fragment of β-galactosidase; lacZ fragment
    748..867     +  CDS            B (fragment): PORTL_LAMBD - Experimental evidence at protein level: Swiss-Prot protein existence level 1. Forms the portal vertex of the capsid (PubMed:6228056, PubMed:6232391). This portal plays critical roles in head assembly, genome packaging, neck/tail attachment, and genome ejection (Probable). The portal protein multimerizes as a single ring-shaped homododecamer arranged around a central channel (PubMed:6232391). Binds to the terminase subunits to form the packaging machine (PubMed:7799432). From Escherichia phage lambda (Bacteriophage lambda).
   1405..1425    +  promoter       tight TRE promoter (fragment): Tet-responsive promoter PTight, consisting of seven tet operator sequences followed by the minimal CMV promoter
   1442..1462    +  promoter       tight TRE promoter (fragment): Tet-responsive promoter PTight, consisting of seven tet operator sequences followed by the minimal CMV promoter
   1479..1499    +  promoter       tight TRE promoter (fragment): Tet-responsive promoter PTight, consisting of seven tet operator sequences followed by the minimal CMV promoter
   1516..1536    +  promoter       tight TRE promoter (fragment): Tet-responsive promoter PTight, consisting of seven tet operator sequences followed by the minimal CMV promoter
   1553..1573    +  promoter       tight TRE promoter (fragment): Tet-responsive promoter PTight, consisting of seven tet operator sequences followed by the minimal CMV promoter
   1590..1610    +  promoter       tight TRE promoter (fragment): Tet-responsive promoter PTight, consisting of seven tet operator sequences followed by the minimal CMV promoter
   1627..1647    +  promoter       tight TRE promoter (fragment): Tet-responsive promoter PTight, consisting of seven tet operator sequences followed by the minimal CMV promoter
   1664..1684    +  promoter       tight TRE promoter (fragment): Tet-responsive promoter PTight, consisting of seven tet operator sequences followed by the minimal CMV promoter
   1692..1737    +  promoter       TRE3GV promoter (fragment): 3rd-generation Tet-responsive promoter that can be activated by binding of Tet-On® 3G, optimized for retroviral and lentiviral vectors
   1825..2967    +  CDS            Gnal: GNAL_MOUSE - Experimental evidence at protein level: Swiss-Prot protein existence level 1. Guanine nucleotide-binding proteins (G proteins) are involved as modulators or transducers in various transmembrane signaling systems. G(olf) alpha mediates signal transduction within the olfactory neuroepithelium and the basal ganglia. May be involved in some aspect of visual transduction, and in mediating the effect of one or more hormones/neurotransmitters (By similarity). From Mus musculus (Mouse).
   2978..3098    +  CDS            large T antigen (fragment): large T antigen from SV40 (simian virus 40)
   3095..3178    +  CDS            large T antigen (fragment): large T antigen from SV40 (simian virus 40)
   3201..3335    +  polyA_signal   SV40 poly(A) signal: SV40 polyadenylation signal
   3445..3656    +  promoter       EF-1α core promoter: core promoter for human elongation factor EF-1α
   3669..3937    +  LTR            5' LTR (truncated): truncated 5' long terminal repeat (LTR) from human T-cell leukemia virus (HTLV) type 1
   3964..4563    +  CDS            PuroR: puromycin N-acetyltransferase; pac from Streptomyces alboniger; confers resistance to puromycin
   4570..4676    +  misc_feature   WPRE (fragment): woodchuck hepatitis virus posttranscriptional regulatory element
   4685..4806    +  polyA_signal   SV40 poly(A) signal: SV40 polyadenylation signal
   4824..4916    +  ncRNA          G-CSF SLDE: Accession: RF00183 - G-CSF factor stem-loop destabilising element (SLDE)
   5613..6080    +  CDS            B (fragment): PORTL_LAMBD - Experimental evidence at protein level: Swiss-Prot protein existence level 1. Forms the portal vertex of the capsid (PubMed:6228056, PubMed:6232391). This portal plays critical roles in head assembly, genome packaging, neck/tail attachment, and genome ejection (Probable). The portal protein multimerizes as a single ring-shaped homododecamer arranged around a central channel (PubMed:6232391). Binds to the terminase subunits to form the packaging machine (PubMed:7799432). From Escherichia phage lambda (Bacteriophage lambda).
   6118..6134    -  protein_bind   lac operator: The lac repressor binds to the lac operator to inhibit transcription in E. coli. This inhibition can be relieved by adding lactose or isopropyl-β-D-thiogalactopyranoside (IPTG). lac repressor encoded by lacI
   6142..6172    -  promoter       lac promoter: promoter for the E. coli lac operon
   6187..6208    -  protein_bind   CAP binding site: CAP binding activates transcription in the presence of cAMP. E. coli catabolite activator protein
   6221..6313    -  CDS            lacI (fragment): lac repressor; lacI; The lac repressor binds to the lac operator to inhibit transcription in E. coli. This inhibition can be relieved by adding lactose or isopropyl-β-D-thiogalactopyranoside (IPTG).
   6496..7084    -  rep_origin     ori: high-copy-number ColE1/pMB1/pBR322/pUC origin of replication
   7255..8115    -  CDS            AmpR: β-lactamase; bla; confers resistance to ampicillin, carbenicillin, and related antibiotics
>Addgene plasmid #129456 | pB-Gaolf-Integration | depositor full sequence | sequence record 249175 | pB-Gaolf-Integration sequence 8115 bps
ACTCTTCCTTTTTCAATATTATTGAAGCATTTATCAGGGTTATTGTCTCATGAGCGGATACATATTTGAA
TGTATTTAGAAAAATAAACAAATAGGGGTTCCGCGCACATTTCCCCGAAAAGTGCCACCTAAATTGTAAG
CGTTAATATTTTGTTAAAATTCGCGTTAAATTTTTGTTAAATCAGCTCATTTTTTAACCAATAGGCCGAA
ATCGGCAAAATCCCTTATAAATCAAAAGAATAGACCGAGATAGGGT
[37 nt withheld, positions 257-293]
AAAGAACGTGGACTCCAACGTCAAAGG
[49 nt withheld, positions 321-369]
T
[91 nt withheld, positions 371-461]
G
[124 nt withheld, positions 463-586]
CCCATTCGCCATTCAGGCTGCGCAACTGTTGGGAAGGGCGATCGGTGCGGGCCTCTTCGCTATTACGCCA
GCTGGCGAAAGGGGGATGTGCTGCAAGGCGATTAAGTTGGGTAACGCCAGGGTTTTCCCAGTCACGACGT
TGTAAAACGACGGCCAGTGAGCGCGCCTCGTTCATTCACGTTTTTGAACCCGTGGAGGACGGGCAGACTC
GCGGTGCAAATGTGTTTTACAGCGTGATGGAGCAGATGAAGATGCTCGACACGCTGCAGAACACGCAGCT
AGATTAACCCTAGAAAGATAATCATATTGTGACGTACGTTAAAGATAATCATGTGTAAAATTGACGCATG
TGTTTTATCGGTCTGTATATCGAGGTTTATTTATTAATTTGAATAGATATTAAGTTTTATTATATTTACA
CTTACATACTAATAATAAATTCAACAAACAATTTATTTATGTTTATTTATTTATTAAAAAAAACAAAAAC
TCAAAATTTCTTCTATAAAGTAACAAAACTTTTATGAGGGACAGCCCCCCCCCAAAGCCCCCAGGGATGT
AATTACGTCCCTCCCCCGCTAGGGGGCAGCAGCGAGCCGCCCGGGGCTCCGCTCCGGTCCGGCGCTCCCC
CCGCATCCCCGAGCCGGCAGCGTGCGGGGACAGCCCGGGCACGGGGAAGGTGGCACGGGATCGCTTTCCT
CTGAACGCTTCTCGCTGCTCTTTGAGCCTGCAGACACCTGGGGGGATACGGGGAAAAGGCCTCCACGGCC
ACTAGTCCAATCATAGGGGTACCCGACCCATCAAGTGCCACCTGACGTCTCCCTATCAGTGATAGAGAAG
TCGACACGTCTCGAGCTCCCTATCAGTGATAGAGAAGGTACGTCTAGAACGTCTCCCTATCAGTGATAGA
GAAGTCGACACGTCTCGAGCTCCCTATCAGTGATAGAGAAGGTACGTCTAGAACGTCTCCCTATCAGTGA
TAGAGAAGTCGACACGTCTCGAGCTCCCTATCAGTGATAGAGAAGGTACGTCTAGAACGTCTCCCTATCA
GTGATAGAGAAGTCGACACGTCTCGAGCTCCCTATCAGTGATAGAGAAGGTACCCCCTATATAAGCAGAG
CTCGTTTAGTGAACCGTCAGATCGCCTGGAGACGCCATCCACGCTGTTTTGACCTCCATAGAAGACACCG
GGACCGATCCAGCCTGAGCTCGTTTAGTGACCGTCTAGAGCCGCCACCATGGGGTGTTTGGGCAACAGCA
GCAAGACCGCGGAAGATCAGGGCGTAGATGAAAAAGAACGCCGCGAGGCCAACAAAAAGATCGAGAAGCA
GTTGCAGAAAGAGCGCCTGGCTTACAAAGCAACTCACCGCCTGCTGCTTCTGGGGGCTGGTGAGTCCGGG
AAAAGCACTATCGTCAAACAGATGAGGATCCTGCACGTCAATGGCTTCAACCCCGAGGAAAAGAAGCAGA
AAATTCTGGACATCAGGAAAAATGTCAAAGATGCGATCGTGACAATCGTTTCAGCAATGAGTACTATCAT
ACCTCCAGTTCCACTGGCCAACCCTGAGAACCAGTTCCGGTCAGATTATATCAAGAGCATAGCCCCTATC
ACTGACTTTGAATATTCCCAGGAGTTCTTTGACCATGTGAAGAAGCTGTGGGACGATGAAGGAGTGAAGG
CCTGCTTTGAGAGATCCAACGAGTACCAGCTGATCGACTGTGCACAATACTTCCTGGAAAGGATTGACAG
TGTCAGTCTGGTTGACTACACACCCACAGACCAGGACCTGCTCAGATGCAGAGTGCTGACATCAGGAATC
TTTGAGACACGATTCCAAGTGGACAAAGTGAACTTTCACATGTTTGATGTTGGAGGCCAGAGAGATGAGA
GAAGAAAATGGATCCAGTGTTTTAATGATGTCACTGCGATCATTTACGTGGCGGCCTGTAGTAGCTACAA
CATGGTGATCCGGGAAGATAACAATACCAACAGACTTCGGGAATCACTGGACCTGTTTGAAAGCATCTGG
AATAACAGGTGGTTGCGAACCATTTCTATCATCCTATTCTTGAACAAACAAGACATGCTGGCAGAAAAAG
TCTTGGCAGGGAAGTCAAAAATCGAAGACTATTTCCCGGAGTATGCCAATTATACTGTCCCTGAAGATGC
AACACCAGATGCGGGAGAAGATCCCAAAGTTACAAGAGCAAAGTTCTTTATCCGGGATCTGTTCTTGAGG
ATCAGCACAGCCACGGGTGATGGCAAACATTACTGCTACCCTCACTTCACCTGCGCCGTGGACACAGAGA
ACATCCGCAGAGTGTTCAACGATTGCCGTGACATCATCCAGAGAATGCATCTCAAGCAGTACGAACTCTT
GTGAGAATTCGCCACACAGGCATAGAGTGTCTGCTATTAATAACTATGCTCAAAAATTGTGTACCTTTAG
CTTTTTAATTTGTAAAGGGGTTAATAAGGAATATTTGATGTATAGTGCCTTGACTAGAGATCATAATCAG
CCATACCACATTTGTAGAGGTTTTACTTGCTTTAAAAAACCTCCCACACCTCCCCCTGAACCTGAAACAT
AAAATGAATGCAATTGTTGTTGTTAACTTGTTTATTGCAGCTTATAATGGTTACAAATAAAGCAATAGCA
TCACAAATTTCACAAATAAAGCATTTTTTTCACTGCATTCTAGTTGTGGTTTGTCCAAACTCATCAATGT
ATCTTATCATGTCTGGATCCCCAGGAAGCTCCTCTGTGTCCTCATAAACCCTAACCTCCTCTACTTGAGA
GGACATTCCAATCATAGGCGGCCGCGAAGGATCTGCGATCGCTCCGGTGCCCGTCAGTGGGCAGAGCGCA
CATCGCCCACAGTCCCCGAGAAGTTGGGGGGAGGGGTCGGCAATTGAACGGGTGCCTAGAGAAGGTGGCG
CGGGGTAAACTGGGAAAGTGATGTCGTGTACTGGCTCCGCCTTTTTCCCGAGGGTGGGGGAGAACCGTAT
ATAAGTGCAGTAGTCGCCGTGAACGTTCTTTTTCGCAACGGGTTTGCCGCCAGAACACAGCTGAAGCTTC
GAGGGGCTCGCATCTCTCCTTCACGCGCCCGCCGCCCTACCTGAGGCCGCCATCCACGCCGGTTGAGTCG
CGTTCTGCCGCCTCCCGCCTGTGGTGCCTCCTGAACTGCGTCCGCCGTCTAGGTAAGTTTAAAGCTCAGG
TCGAGACCGGGCCTTTGTCCGGCGCTCCCTTGGAGCCTACCTAGACTCAGCCGGCTCTCCACGCTTTGCC
TGACCCTGCTTGCTCAACTCTACGTCTTTGTTTCGTTTTCTGTTCTGCGCCGTTACAGATCCAAGCTGTG
ACCGGCGCCTACGCTAGATGACCGAGTACAAGCCCACGGTGCGCCTCGCCACCCGCGACGACGTCCCCAG
GGCCGTACGCACCCTCGCCGCCGCGTTCGCCGACTACCCCGCCACGCGCCACACCGTCGATCCGGACCGC
CACATCGAGCGGGTCACCGAGCTGCAAGAACTCTTCCTCACGCGCGTCGGGCTCGACATCGGCAAGGTGT
GGGTCGCGGACGACGGCGCCGCGGTGGCGGTCTGGACCACGCCGGAGAGCGTCGAAGCGGGGGCGGTGTT
CGCCGAGATCGGCCCGCGCATGGCCGAGTTGAGCGGTTCCCGGCTGGCCGCGCAGCAACAGATGGAAGGC
CTCCTGGCGCCGCACCGGCCCAAGGAGCCCGCGTGGTTCCTGGCCACCGTCGGCGTCTCGCCCGACCACC
AGGGCAAGGGTCTGGGCAGCGCCGTCGTGCTCCCCGGAGTGGAGGCGGCCGAGCGCGCCGGGGTGCCCGC
CTTCCTGGAGACCTCCGCGCCCCGCAACCTCCCCTTCTACGAGCGGCTCGGCTTCACCGTCACCGCCGAC
GTCGAGGTGCCCGAAGGACCGCGCACCTGGTGCATGACCCGCAAGCCCGGTGCCTGAGTCGACAATCAAC
CTCTGGATTACAAAATTTGTGAAAGATTGACTGGTATTCTTAACTATGTTGCTCCTTTTACGCTATGTGG
ATACGCTGCTTTAATGCCTTTGTATCATGCGTTAACTAAACTTGTTTATTGCAGCTTATAATGGTTACAA
ATAAAGCAATAGCATCACAAATTTCACAAATAAAGCATTTTTTTCACTGCATTCTAGTTGTGGTTTGTCC
AAACTCATCAATGTATCTTATCATGTCTGGAATTGACTCAAATGATGTCAATTAGTCTATCAGAAGCTCA
TCTGGTCTCCCTTCCGGGGGACAAGACATCCCTGTTTAATATTTAAACAGCAGTGTTCCCAAACTGGGTT
CTTATATCCCTTGCTCTGGTCAACCAGGTTGCAGGGTTTCCTGTCCTCACAGGAACGAAGTCCCTAAAGA
AACAGTGGCAGCCAGGTTTAGCCCCGGAATTGACTGGATTCCTTTTTTAGGGCCCATTGGTATGGCTTTT
TCCCCGTATCCCCCCAGGTGTCTGCAGGCTCAAAGAGCAGCGAGAAGCGTTCAGAGGAAAGCGATCCCGT
GCCACCTTCCCCGTGCCCGGGCTGTCCCCGCACGCTGCCGGCTCGGGGATGCGGGGGGAGCGCCGGACCG
GAGCGGAGCCCCGGGCGGCTCGCTGCTGCCCCCTAGCGGGGGAGGGACGTAATTACATCCCTGGGGGCTT
TGGGGGGGGGCTGTCCCTGATATCTATAACAAGAAAATATATATATAATAAGTTATCACGTAAGTAGAAC
ATGAAATAACAATATAATTATCGTATGAGTTAAATCTTAAAAGTCACGTAAAAGATAATCATGCGTCATT
TTGACTCACGCGGTCGTTATAGTTCAAAATCAGTGACACTTACCGCATTGACAAGCACGCCTCACGGGAG
CTCCAAGCGGCGACTGAGATGTCCTAAATGCACAGCGACGGATTCGCGCTATTTAGAAAGAGAGAGCAAT
ATTTCAAGAATGCATGCGTCAATTTTACGCAGACTATCTTTCTAGGGTTAATCTAGCTGCATCAGGATCA
TATCGTCGGGTCTTTTTTCCGGCTCAGTCATCGCCCAAGCTGGCGCTATCTGGGCATCGGGGAGGAAGAA
GCCCGTGCCTTTTCCCGCGAGGTTGAAGCGGCATGGAAAGAGTTTGCCGAGGATGACTGCTGCTGCATTG
ACGTTGAGCGAAAACGCACGTTTACCATGATGATTCGGGAAGGTGTGGCCATGCACGCCTTTAACGGTGA
ACTGTTCGTTCAGGCCACCTGGGATACCAGTTCGTCGCGGCTTTTCCGGACACAGTTCCGGATGGTCAGC
CCGAAGCGCATCAGCAACCCGAACAATACCGGCGACAGCCGGAACTGCCGTGCCGGTGTGCAGATTAATG
ACAGCGGTGCGGCGCTGGGATATTACGTCAGCGAGGACGGGTATCCTGGCTGGATGCCGCAGAAATGGAC
ATGGATACCCCGTGAGTTACCCGGCGGGCGCGCTTGGCGTAATCATGGTCATAGCTGTTTCCTGTGTGAA
ATTGTTATCCGCTCACAATTCCACACAACATACGAGCCGGAAGCATAAAGTGTAAAGCCTGGGGTGCCTA
ATGAGTGAGCTAACTCACATTAATTGCGTTGCGCTCACTGCCCGCTTTCCAGTCGGGAAACCTGTCGTGC
CAGCTGCATTAATGAATCGGCCAACGCGCGGGGAGAGGCGGTTTGCGTATTGGGCGCTCTTCCGCTTCCT
CGCTCACTGACTCGCTGCGCTCGGTCGTTCGGCTGCGGCGAGCGGTATCAGCTCACTCAAAGGCGGTAAT
ACGGTTATCCACAGAATCAGGGGATAACGCAGGAAAGAACATGTGAGCAAAAGGCCAGCAAAAGGCCAGG
AACCGTAAAAAGGCCGCGTTGCTGGCGTTTTTCCATAGGCTCCGCCCCCCTGACGAGCATCACAAAAATC
GACGCTCAAGTCAGAGGTGGCGAAACCCGACAGGACTATAAAGATACCAGGCGTTTCCCCCTGGAAGCTC
CCTCGTGCGCTCTCCTGTTCCGACCCTGCCGCTTACCGGATACCTGTCCGCCTTTCTCCCTTCGGGAAGC
GTGGCGCTTTCTCATAGCTCACGCTGTAGGTATCTCAGTTCGGTGTAGGTCGTTCGCTCCAAGCTGGGCT
GTGTGCACGAACCCCCCGTTCAGCCCGACCGCTGCGCCTTATCCGGTAACTATCGTCTTGAGTCCAACCC
GGTAAGACACGACTTATCGCCACTGGCAGCAGCCACTGGTAACAGGATTAGCAGAGCGAGGTATGTAGGC
GGTGCTACAGAGTTCTTGAAGTGGTGGCCTAACTACGGCTACACTAGAAGGACAGTATTTGGTATCTGCG
CTCTGCTGAAGCCAGTTACCTTCGGAAAAAGAGTTGGTAGCTCTTGATCCGGCAAACAAACCACCGCTGG
TAGCGGTGGTTTTTTTGTTTGCAAGCAGCAGATTACGCGCAGAAAAAAAGGATCTCAAGAAGATCCTTTG
ATCTTTTCTACGGGGTCTGACGCTCAGTGGAACGAAAACTCACGTTAAGGGATTTTGGTCATGAGATTAT
CAAAAAGGATCTTCACCTAGATCCTTTTAAATTAAAAATGAAGTTTTAAATCAATCTAAAGTATATATGA
GTAAACTTGGTCTGACAGTTACCAATGCTTAATCAGTGAGGCACCTATCTCAGCGATCTGTCTATTTCGT
TCATCCATAGTTGCCTGACTCCCCGTCGTGTAGATAACTACGATACGGGAGGGCTTACCATCTGGCCCCA
GTGCTGCAATGATACCGCGAGACCCACGCTCACCGGCTCCAGATTTATCAGCAATAAACCAGCCAGCCGG
AAGGGCCGAGCGCAGAAGTGGTCCTGCAACTTTATCCGCCTCCATCCAGTCTATTAATTGTTGCCGGGAA
GCTAGAGTAAGTAGTTCGCCAGTTAATAGTTTGCGCAACGTTGTTGCCATTGCTACAGGCATCGTGGTGT
CACGCTCGTCGTTTGGTATGGCTTCATTCAGCTCCGGTTCCCAACGATCAAGGCGAGTTACATGATCCCC
CATGTTGTGCAAAAAAGCGGTTAGCTCCTTCGGTCCTCCGATCGTTGTCAGAAGTAAGTTGGCCGCAGTG
TTATCACTCATGGTTATGGCAGCACTGCATAATTCTCTTACTGTCATGCCATCCGTAAGATGCTTTTCTG
TGACTGGTGAGTACTCAACCAAGTCATTCTGAGAATAGTGTATGCGGCGACCGAGTTGCTCTTGCCCGGC
GTCAATACGGGATAATACCGCGCCACATAGCAGAACTTTAAAAGTGCTCATCATTGGAAAACGTTCTTCG
GGGCGAAAACTCTCAAGGATCTTACCGCTGTTGAGATCCAGTTCGATGTAACCCACTCGTGCACCCAACT
GATCTTCAGCATCTTTTACTTTCACCAGCGTTTCTGGGTGAGCAAAAACAGGAAGGCAAAATGCCGCAAA
AAAGGGAATAAGGGCGACACGGAAATGTTGAATACTCAT
