Features (pLannotate 1.2.2; 30 found; start..end, strand, type, name):
      1..105     -  promoter       AmpR promoter: bla
    158..586     -  rep_origin     f1 ori (sequence partly withheld): f1 bacteriophage origin of replication; arrow indicates direction of (+) strand synthesis
    591..746     -  CDS            lacZα (fragment): LacZα fragment of β-galactosidase; lacZ fragment
    748..867     +  CDS            B (fragment): PORTL_LAMBD - Experimental evidence at protein level: Swiss-Prot protein existence level 1. Forms the portal vertex of the capsid (PubMed:6228056, PubMed:6232391). This portal plays critical roles in head assembly, genome packaging, neck/tail attachment, and genome ejection (Probable). The portal protein multimerizes as a single ring-shaped homododecamer arranged around a central channel (PubMed:6232391). Binds to the terminase subunits to form the packaging machine (PubMed:7799432). From Escherichia phage lambda (Bacteriophage lambda).
   1405..1425    +  promoter       tight TRE promoter (fragment): Tet-responsive promoter PTight, consisting of seven tet operator sequences followed by the minimal CMV promoter
   1442..1462    +  promoter       tight TRE promoter (fragment): Tet-responsive promoter PTight, consisting of seven tet operator sequences followed by the minimal CMV promoter
   1479..1499    +  promoter       tight TRE promoter (fragment): Tet-responsive promoter PTight, consisting of seven tet operator sequences followed by the minimal CMV promoter
   1516..1536    +  promoter       tight TRE promoter (fragment): Tet-responsive promoter PTight, consisting of seven tet operator sequences followed by the minimal CMV promoter
   1553..1573    +  promoter       tight TRE promoter (fragment): Tet-responsive promoter PTight, consisting of seven tet operator sequences followed by the minimal CMV promoter
   1590..1610    +  promoter       tight TRE promoter (fragment): Tet-responsive promoter PTight, consisting of seven tet operator sequences followed by the minimal CMV promoter
   1627..1647    +  promoter       tight TRE promoter (fragment): Tet-responsive promoter PTight, consisting of seven tet operator sequences followed by the minimal CMV promoter
   1664..1684    +  promoter       tight TRE promoter (fragment): Tet-responsive promoter PTight, consisting of seven tet operator sequences followed by the minimal CMV promoter
   1692..1737    +  promoter       TRE3GV promoter (fragment): 3rd-generation Tet-responsive promoter that can be activated by binding of Tet-On® 3G, optimized for retroviral and lentiviral vectors
   1825..2967    +  CDS            Gnal: GNAL_MOUSE - Experimental evidence at protein level: Swiss-Prot protein existence level 1. Guanine nucleotide-binding proteins (G proteins) are involved as modulators or transducers in various transmembrane signaling systems. G(olf) alpha mediates signal transduction within the olfactory neuroepithelium and the basal ganglia. May be involved in some aspect of visual transduction, and in mediating the effect of one or more hormones/neurotransmitters (By similarity). From Mus musculus (Mouse).
   2977..3097    +  CDS            large T antigen (fragment): large T antigen from SV40 (simian virus 40)
   3094..3177    +  CDS            large T antigen (fragment): large T antigen from SV40 (simian virus 40)
   3200..3334    +  polyA_signal   SV40 poly(A) signal: SV40 polyadenylation signal
   3445..3656    +  promoter       EF-1α core promoter: core promoter for human elongation factor EF-1α
   3669..3937    +  LTR            5' LTR (truncated): truncated 5' long terminal repeat (LTR) from human T-cell leukemia virus (HTLV) type 1
   3964..4563    +  CDS            PuroR: puromycin N-acetyltransferase; pac from Streptomyces alboniger; confers resistance to puromycin
   4570..4676    +  misc_feature   WPRE (fragment): woodchuck hepatitis virus posttranscriptional regulatory element
   4685..4806    +  polyA_signal   SV40 poly(A) signal: SV40 polyadenylation signal
   4824..4916    +  ncRNA          G-CSF SLDE: Accession: RF00183 - G-CSF factor stem-loop destabilising element (SLDE)
   5613..6080    +  CDS            B (fragment): PORTL_LAMBD - Experimental evidence at protein level: Swiss-Prot protein existence level 1. Forms the portal vertex of the capsid (PubMed:6228056, PubMed:6232391). This portal plays critical roles in head assembly, genome packaging, neck/tail attachment, and genome ejection (Probable). The portal protein multimerizes as a single ring-shaped homododecamer arranged around a central channel (PubMed:6232391). Binds to the terminase subunits to form the packaging machine (PubMed:7799432). From Escherichia phage lambda (Bacteriophage lambda).
   6118..6134    -  protein_bind   lac operator: The lac repressor binds to the lac operator to inhibit transcription in E. coli. This inhibition can be relieved by adding lactose or isopropyl-β-D-thiogalactopyranoside (IPTG). lac repressor encoded by lacI
   6142..6172    -  promoter       lac promoter: promoter for the E. coli lac operon
   6187..6208    -  protein_bind   CAP binding site: CAP binding activates transcription in the presence of cAMP. E. coli catabolite activator protein
   6221..6313    -  CDS            lacI (fragment): lac repressor; lacI; The lac repressor binds to the lac operator to inhibit transcription in E. coli. This inhibition can be relieved by adding lactose or isopropyl-β-D-thiogalactopyranoside (IPTG).
   6496..7084    -  rep_origin     ori: high-copy-number ColE1/pMB1/pBR322/pUC origin of replication
   7255..8115    -  CDS            AmpR: β-lactamase; bla; confers resistance to ampicillin, carbenicillin, and related antibiotics
>Addgene plasmid #129456 | pB-Gaolf-Integration | addgene full sequence | sequence record 255118 | Addgene NGS Result
ACTCTTCCTTTTTCAATATTATTGAAGCATTTATCAGGGTTATTGTCTCATGAGCGGATACATATTTGAA
TGTATTTAGAAAAATAAACAAATAGGGGTTCCGCGCACATTTCCCCGAAAAGTGCCACCTAAATTGTAAG
CGTTAATATTTTGTTAAAATTCGCGTTAAATTTTTGTTAAATCAGCTCATTTTTTAACCAATAGGCCGAA
ATCGGCAAAATCCCTTATAAATCAAAAGAATAGACCGAGATAGGGT
[37 nt withheld, positions 257-293]
AAAGAACGTGGACTCCAACGTCAAAGG
[49 nt withheld, positions 321-369]
T
[91 nt withheld, positions 371-461]
G
[124 nt withheld, positions 463-586]
CCCATTCGCCATTCAGGCTGCGCAACTGTTGGGAAGGGCGATCGGTGCGGGCCTCTTCGCTATTACGCCA
GCTGGCGAAAGGGGGATGTGCTGCAAGGCGATTAAGTTGGGTAACGCCAGGGTTTTCCCAGTCACGACGT
TGTAAAACGACGGCCAGTGAGCGCGCCTCGTTCATTCACGTTTTTGAACCCGTGGAGGACGGGCAGACTC
GCGGTGCAAATGTGTTTTACAGCGTGATGGAGCAGATGAAGATGCTCGACACGCTGCAGAACACGCAGCT
AGATTAACCCTAGAAAGATAATCATATTGTGACGTACGTTAAAGATAATCATGTGTAAAATTGACGCATG
TGTTTTATCGGTCTGTATATCGAGGTTTATTTATTAATTTGAATAGATATTAAGTTTTATTATATTTACA
CTTACATACTAATAATAAATTCAACAAACAATTTATTTATGTTTATTTATTTATTAAAAAAAACAAAAAC
TCAAAATTTCTTCTATAAAGTAACAAAACTTTTATGAGGGACAGCCCCCCCCCAAAGCCCCCAGGGATGT
AATTACGTCCCTCCCCCGCTAGGGGGCAGCAGCGAGCCGCCCGGGGCTCCGCTCCGGTCCGGCGCTCCCC
CCGCATCCCCGAGCCGGCAGCGTGCGGGGACAGCCCGGGCACGGGGAAGGTGGCACGGGATCGCTTTCCT
CTGAACGCTTCTCGCTGCTCTTTGAGCCTGCAGACACCTGGGGGGATACGGGGAAAAGGCCTCCACGGCC
ACTAGTCCAATCATAGGGGTACCCGACCCATCAAGTGCCACCTGACGTCTCCCTATCAGTGATAGAGAAG
TCGACACGTCTCGAGCTCCCTATCAGTGATAGAGAAGGTACGTCTAGAACGTCTCCCTATCAGTGATAGA
GAAGTCGACACGTCTCGAGCTCCCTATCAGTGATAGAGAAGGTACGTCTAGAACGTCTCCCTATCAGTGA
TAGAGAAGTCGACACGTCTCGAGCTCCCTATCAGTGATAGAGAAGGTACGTCTAGAACGTCTCCCTATCA
GTGATAGAGAAGTCGACACGTCTCGAGCTCCCTATCAGTGATAGAGAAGGTACCCCCTATATAAGCAGAG
CTCGTTTAGTGAACCGTCAGATCGCCTGGAGACGCCATCCACGCTGTTTTGACCTCCATAGAAGACACCG
GGACCGATCCAGCCTGAGCTCGTTTAGTGACCGTCTAGAGCCGCCACCATGGGGTGTTTGGGCAACAGCA
GCAAGACCGCGGAAGATCAGGGCGTAGATGAAAAAGAACGCCGCGAGGCCAACAAAAAGATCGAGAAGCA
GTTGCAGAAAGAGCGCCTGGCTTACAAAGCAACTCACCGCCTGCTGCTTCTGGGGGCTGGTGAGTCCGGG
AAAAGCACTATCGTCAAACAGATGAGGATCCTGCACGTCAATGGCTTCAACCCCGAGGAAAAGAAGCAGA
AAATTCTGGACATCAGGAAAAATGTCAAAGATGCGATCGTGACAATCGTTTCAGCAATGAGTACTATCAT
ACCTCCAGTTCCACTGGCCAACCCTGAGAACCAGTTCCGGTCAGATTATATCAAGAGCATAGCCCCTATC
ACTGACTTTGAATATTCCCAGGAGTTCTTTGACCATGTGAAGAAGCTGTGGGACGATGAAGGAGTGAAGG
CCTGCTTTGAGAGATCCAACGAGTACCAGCTGATCGACTGTGCACAATACTTCCTGGAAAGGATTGACAG
TGTCAGTCTGGTTGACTACACACCCACAGACCAGGACCTGCTCAGATGCAGAGTGCTGACATCAGGAATC
TTTGAGACACGATTCCAAGTGGACAAAGTGAACTTTCACATGTTTGATGTTGGAGGCCAGAGAGATGAGA
GAAGAAAATGGATCCAGTGTTTTAATGATGTCACTGCGATCATTTACGTGGCGGCCTGTAGTAGCTACAA
CATGGTGATCCGGGAAGATAACAATACCAACAGACTTCGGGAATCACTGGACCTGTTTGAAAGCATCTGG
AATAACAGGTGGTTGCGAACCATTTCTATCATCCTATTCTTGAACAAACAAGACATGCTGGCAGAAAAAG
TCTTGGCAGGGAAGTCAAAAATCGAAGACTATTTCCCGGAGTATGCCAATTATACTGTCCCTGAAGATGC
AACACCAGATGCGGGAGAAGATCCCAAAGTTACAAGAGCAAAGTTCTTTATCCGGGATCTGTTCTTGAGG
ATCAGCACAGCCACGGGTGATGGCAAACATTACTGCTACCCTCACTTCACCTGCGCCGTGGACACAGAGA
ACATCCGCAGAGTGTTCAACGATTGCCGTGACATCATCCAGAGAATGCATCTCAAGCAGTACGAACTCTT
GTGAGAATTCCCACACAGGCATAGAGTGTCTGCTATTAATAACTATGCTCAAAAATTGTGTACCTTTAGC
TTTTTAATTTGTAAAGGGGTTAATAAGGAATATTTGATGTATAGTGCCTTGACTAGAGATCATAATCAGC
CATACCACATTTGTAGAGGTTTTACTTGCTTTAAAAAACCTCCCACACCTCCCCCTGAACCTGAAACATA
AAATGAATGCAATTGTTGTTGTTAACTTGTTTATTGCAGCTTATAATGGTTACAAATAAAGCAATAGCAT
CACAAATTTCACAAATAAAGCATTTTTTTCACTGCATTCTAGTTGTGGTTTGTCCAAACTCATCAATGTA
TCTTATCATGTCTGGATCCCCAGGAAGCTCCTCTGTGTCCTCATAAACCCTAACCTCCTCTACTTGAGAG
GACATTCCAATCATAGGGCGGCCGCGAAGGATCTGCGATCGCTCCGGTGCCCGTCAGTGGGCAGAGCGCA
CATCGCCCACAGTCCCCGAGAAGTTGGGGGGAGGGGTCGGCAATTGAACGGGTGCCTAGAGAAGGTGGCG
CGGGGTAAACTGGGAAAGTGATGTCGTGTACTGGCTCCGCCTTTTTCCCGAGGGTGGGGGAGAACCGTAT
ATAAGTGCAGTAGTCGCCGTGAACGTTCTTTTTCGCAACGGGTTTGCCGCCAGAACACAGCTGAAGCTTC
GAGGGGCTCGCATCTCTCCTTCACGCGCCCGCCGCCCTACCTGAGGCCGCCATCCACGCCGGTTGAGTCG
CGTTCTGCCGCCTCCCGCCTGTGGTGCCTCCTGAACTGCGTCCGCCGTCTAGGTAAGTTTAAAGCTCAGG
TCGAGACCGGGCCTTTGTCCGGCGCTCCCTTGGAGCCTACCTAGACTCAGCCGGCTCTCCACGCTTTGCC
TGACCCTGCTTGCTCAACTCTACGTCTTTGTTTCGTTTTCTGTTCTGCGCCGTTACAGATCCAAGCTGTG
ACCGGCGCCTACGCTAGATGACCGAGTACAAGCCCACGGTGCGCCTCGCCACCCGCGACGACGTCCCCAG
GGCCGTACGCACCCTCGCCGCCGCGTTCGCCGACTACCCCGCCACGCGCCACACCGTCGATCCGGACCGC
CACATCGAGCGGGTCACCGAGCTGCAAGAACTCTTCCTCACGCGCGTCGGGCTCGACATCGGCAAGGTGT
GGGTCGCGGACGACGGCGCCGCGGTGGCGGTCTGGACCACGCCGGAGAGCGTCGAAGCGGGGGCGGTGTT
CGCCGAGATCGGCCCGCGCATGGCCGAGTTGAGCGGTTCCCGGCTGGCCGCGCAGCAACAGATGGAAGGC
CTCCTGGCGCCGCACCGGCCCAAGGAGCCCGCGTGGTTCCTGGCCACCGTCGGCGTCTCGCCCGACCACC
AGGGCAAGGGTCTGGGCAGCGCCGTCGTGCTCCCCGGAGTGGAGGCGGCCGAGCGCGCCGGGGTGCCCGC
CTTCCTGGAGACCTCCGCGCCCCGCAACCTCCCCTTCTACGAGCGGCTCGGCTTCACCGTCACCGCCGAC
GTCGAGGTGCCCGAAGGACCGCGCACCTGGTGCATGACCCGCAAGCCCGGTGCCTGAGTCGACAATCAAC
CTCTGGATTACAAAATTTGTGAAAGATTGACTGGTATTCTTAACTATGTTGCTCCTTTTACGCTATGTGG
ATACGCTGCTTTAATGCCTTTGTATCATGCGTTAACTAAACTTGTTTATTGCAGCTTATAATGGTTACAA
ATAAAGCAATAGCATCACAAATTTCACAAATAAAGCATTTTTTTCACTGCATTCTAGTTGTGGTTTGTCC
AAACTCATCAATGTATCTTATCATGTCTGGAATTGACTCAAATGATGTCAATTAGTCTATCAGAAGCTCA
TCTGGTCTCCCTTCCGGGGGACAAGACATCCCTGTTTAATATTTAAACAGCAGTGTTCCCAAACTGGGTT
CTTATATCCCTTGCTCTGGTCAACCAGGTTGCAGGGTTTCCTGTCCTCACAGGAACGAAGTCCCTAAAGA
AACAGTGGCAGCCAGGTTTAGCCCCGGAATTGACTGGATTCCTTTTTTAGGGCCCATTGGTATGGCTTTT
TCCCCGTATCCCCCCAGGTGTCTGCAGGCTCAAAGAGCAGCGAGAAGCGTTCAGAGGAAAGCGATCCCGT
GCCACCTTCCCCGTGCCCGGGCTGTCCCCGCACGCTGCCGGCTCGGGGATGCGGGGGGAGCGCCGGACCG
GAGCGGAGCCCCGGGCGGCTCGCTGCTGCCCCCTAGCGGGGGAGGGACGTAATTACATCCCTGGGGGCTT
TGGGGGGGGGCTGTCCCTGATATCTATAACAAGAAAATATATATATAATAAGTTATCACGTAAGTAGAAC
ATGAAATAACAATATAATTATCGTATGAGTTAAATCTTAAAAGTCACGTAAAAGATAATCATGCGTCATT
TTGACTCACGCGGTCGTTATAGTTCAAAATCAGTGACACTTACCGCATTGACAAGCACGCCTCACGGGAG
CTCCAAGCGGCGACTGAGATGTCCTAAATGCACAGCGACGGATTCGCGCTATTTAGAAAGAGAGAGCAAT
ATTTCAAGAATGCATGCGTCAATTTTACGCAGACTATCTTTCTAGGGTTAATCTAGCTGCATCAGGATCA
TATCGTCGGGTCTTTTTTCCGGCTCAGTCATCGCCCAAGCTGGCGCTATCTGGGCATCGGGGAGGAAGAA
GCCCGTGCCTTTTCCCGCGAGGTTGAAGCGGCATGGAAAGAGTTTGCCGAGGATGACTGCTGCTGCATTG
ACGTTGAGCGAAAACGCACGTTTACCATGATGATTCGGGAAGGTGTGGCCATGCACGCCTTTAACGGTGA
ACTGTTCGTTCAGGCCACCTGGGATACCAGTTCGTCGCGGCTTTTCCGGACACAGTTCCGGATGGTCAGC
CCGAAGCGCATCAGCAACCCGAACAATACCGGCGACAGCCGGAACTGCCGTGCCGGTGTGCAGATTAATG
ACAGCGGTGCGGCGCTGGGATATTACGTCAGCGAGGACGGGTATCCTGGCTGGATGCCGCAGAAATGGAC
ATGGATACCCCGTGAGTTACCCGGCGGGCGCGCTTGGCGTAATCATGGTCATAGCTGTTTCCTGTGTGAA
ATTGTTATCCGCTCACAATTCCACACAACATACGAGCCGGAAGCATAAAGTGTAAAGCCTGGGGTGCCTA
ATGAGTGAGCTAACTCACATTAATTGCGTTGCGCTCACTGCCCGCTTTCCAGTCGGGAAACCTGTCGTGC
CAGCTGCATTAATGAATCGGCCAACGCGCGGGGAGAGGCGGTTTGCGTATTGGGCGCTCTTCCGCTTCCT
CGCTCACTGACTCGCTGCGCTCGGTCGTTCGGCTGCGGCGAGCGGTATCAGCTCACTCAAAGGCGGTAAT
ACGGTTATCCACAGAATCAGGGGATAACGCAGGAAAGAACATGTGAGCAAAAGGCCAGCAAAAGGCCAGG
AACCGTAAAAAGGCCGCGTTGCTGGCGTTTTTCCATAGGCTCCGCCCCCCTGACGAGCATCACAAAAATC
GACGCTCAAGTCAGAGGTGGCGAAACCCGACAGGACTATAAAGATACCAGGCGTTTCCCCCTGGAAGCTC
CCTCGTGCGCTCTCCTGTTCCGACCCTGCCGCTTACCGGATACCTGTCCGCCTTTCTCCCTTCGGGAAGC
GTGGCGCTTTCTCATAGCTCACGCTGTAGGTATCTCAGTTCGGTGTAGGTCGTTCGCTCCAAGCTGGGCT
GTGTGCACGAACCCCCCGTTCAGCCCGACCGCTGCGCCTTATCCGGTAACTATCGTCTTGAGTCCAACCC
GGTAAGACACGACTTATCGCCACTGGCAGCAGCCACTGGTAACAGGATTAGCAGAGCGAGGTATGTAGGC
GGTGCTACAGAGTTCTTGAAGTGGTGGCCTAACTACGGCTACACTAGAAGAACAGTATTTGGTATCTGCG
CTCTGCTGAAGCCAGTTACCTTCGGAAAAAGAGTTGGTAGCTCTTGATCCGGCAAACAAACCACCGCTGG
TAGCGGTGGTTTTTTTGTTTGCAAGCAGCAGATTACGCGCAGAAAAAAAGGATCTCAAGAAGATCCTTTG
ATCTTTTCTACGGGGTCTGACGCTCAGTGGAACGAAAACTCACGTTAAGGGATTTTGGTCATGAGATTAT
CAAAAAGGATCTTCACCTAGATCCTTTTAAATTAAAAATGAAGTTTTAAATCAATCTAAAGTATATATGA
GTAAACTTGGTCTGACAGTTACCAATGCTTAATCAGTGAGGCACCTATCTCAGCGATCTGTCTATTTCGT
TCATCCATAGTTGCCTGACTCCCCGTCGTGTAGATAACTACGATACGGGAGGGCTTACCATCTGGCCCCA
GTGCTGCAATGATACCGCGAGACCCACGCTCACCGGCTCCAGATTTATCAGCAATAAACCAGCCAGCCGG
AAGGGCCGAGCGCAGAAGTGGTCCTGCAACTTTATCCGCCTCCATCCAGTCTATTAATTGTTGCCGGGAA
GCTAGAGTAAGTAGTTCGCCAGTTAATAGTTTGCGCAACGTTGTTGCCATTGCTACAGGCATCGTGGTGT
CACGCTCGTCGTTTGGTATGGCTTCATTCAGCTCCGGTTCCCAACGATCAAGGCGAGTTACATGATCCCC
CATGTTGTGCAAAAAAGCGGTTAGCTCCTTCGGTCCTCCGATCGTTGTCAGAAGTAAGTTGGCCGCAGTG
TTATCACTCATGGTTATGGCAGCACTGCATAATTCTCTTACTGTCATGCCATCCGTAAGATGCTTTTCTG
TGACTGGTGAGTACTCAACCAAGTCATTCTGAGAATAGTGTATGCGGCGACCGAGTTGCTCTTGCCCGGC
GTCAATACGGGATAATACCGCGCCACATAGCAGAACTTTAAAAGTGCTCATCATTGGAAAACGTTCTTCG
GGGCGAAAACTCTCAAGGATCTTACCGCTGTTGAGATCCAGTTCGATGTAACCCACTCGTGCACCCAACT
GATCTTCAGCATCTTTTACTTTCACCAGCGTTTCTGGGTGAGCAAAAACAGGAAGGCAAAATGCCGCAAA
AAAGGGAATAAGGGCGACACGGAAATGTTGAATACTCAT
